Addgene plasmid #232767: dCas9-NUP98b_IDR-EGFP
Purpose: Expresses dCas9-NUP98b_IDR-EGFP
Depositing lab: Isaac Hilton. Depositing organization: Rice University. Publication: Biomolecular condensation of human IDRs initiates endogenous transcription via intrachromosomal looping or high-density promoter localization. Li J, Liu S, Kim S, Goell J, Drum ZA, Flores JP, Ma AJ, Mahata B, Escobar M, Raterink A, Ahn JH, Teran ER, Guerra-Resendez RS, Zhou Y, Yu B, Diehl MR, Wang GG, Gustavsson AK, Phanstiel DH, Hilton IB. Nucleic Acids Res. 2025 Feb 8;53(4):gkaf056. doi: 10.1093/nar/gkaf056. PubMed 39933697.
Backbone
  Vector backbone: LentiCRISPRv2
  Vector type: Lentiviral
Growth in bacteria
  Bacterial resistance: Ampicillin, 100 μg/mL
  Growth temperature: 37°C
  Growth strain: NEB Stable
  Copy number: High Copy
Gene/Insert
  Gene/Insert name: dCas9-NUP98b_IDR-EGFP
  Species: H. sapiens (human)
  Entrez Gene: NUP98 (a.k.a. ADIR2, NUP196, NUP96, Nup98-96)
  Promoter: EF1a
  Cloning method: Gibson Cloning
Terms and licenses: Academic/Nonprofit Terms; Industry Terms: Not Available to Industry
How to cite: dCas9-NUP98b_IDR-EGFP was a gift from Isaac Hilton (Addgene plasmid # 232767 ; http://n2t.net/addgene:232767 ; RRID:Addgene_232767)
