[The description below was written by a language model from this plasmid's Addgene catalogue record and pLannotate feature annotations shown in this document.]
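Description:
dCas9-NUP98b_IDR-EGFP is a lentiviral transfer plasmid built on the LentiCRISPRv2 backbone for expressing a catalytically inactive Streptococcus pyogenes Cas9 fused to an intrinsically disordered region (IDR) of human NUP98 and to EGFP. It is maintained in E. coli through a high-copy ColE1/pUC-type origin with ampicillin selection. The backbone also carries an f1 origin and an SV40/EM7-driven bleomycin/Zeocin resistance cassette located outside the viral genome.

The viral portion has a third-generation, self-inactivating layout. A CMV enhancer/promoter drives a truncated HIV-1 5' LTR, followed by the Ψ packaging signal with a gag fragment, the RRE for Rev-dependent export, and the cPPT/CTS. The unit ends in a WPRE and a ΔU3 3' LTR, with a bGH polyadenylation signal downstream. Within it, an EF-1α core promoter drives the fusion reading frame. The dCas9 is annotated as two adjoining segments, and the D10A mutation is the only inactivating change the annotation explicitly notes. It is followed by a NUP98 fragment of roughly 300 codons and then EGFP. A puromycin resistance coding sequence lies just downstream of EGFP, presumably for selecting transduced mammalian cells, though the table does not annotate how it is linked to the fusion. An S. pyogenes gRNA scaffold is annotated upstream of the EF-1α promoter, but no U6 or other guide promoter is annotated, so it is unclear from the record whether the plasmid expresses a guide itself.

The associated publication concerns condensation of human IDRs initiating endogenous transcription. This suggests the construct is used to recruit the NUP98 IDR to guide-specified genomic loci while following its localization and condensate formation by green fluorescence.
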