Features (pLannotate 1.2.2; 35 found; start..end, strand, type, name):
    512..531     +  misc_feature   cPPT/CTS (fragment): central polypurine tract and central termination sequence of HIV-1
    533..766     +  LTR            3' LTR (ΔU3): self-inactivating 3' long terminal repeat (LTR) from HIV-1
    798..1022    +  polyA_signal   bGH poly(A) signal: bovine growth hormone polyadenylation signal
   1026..1047    +  promoter       SV40 promoter (fragment): SV40 enhancer and early promoter
   1068..1496    +  rep_origin     f1 ori (sequence partly withheld): f1 bacteriophage origin of replication; arrow indicates direction of (+) strand synthesis
   1510..1839    +  promoter       SV40 promoter: SV40 enhancer and early promoter
   1887..1934    +  promoter       EM7 promoter: synthetic bacterial promoter&nbsp
   1953..2327    +  CDS            BleoR: antibiotic-binding protein; Sh ble from Streptoalloteichus hindustanus; confers resistance to bleomycin, phleomycin, and Zeocin™
   2337..2462    +  CDS            ble (fragment): BLE_KLEPN - Experimental evidence at protein level: Swiss-Prot protein existence level 1. Binding protein with a strong affinity to the bleomycin family of antibiotics. Binds to CL990; an antimitotic-antibiotic compound. From Klebsiella pneumoniae.
   2457..2578    +  polyA_signal   SV40 poly(A) signal: SV40 polyadenylation signal
   2649..2671    -  protein_bind   lac operator (fragment): The lac repressor binds to the lac operator to inhibit transcription in E. coli. This inhibition can be relieved by adding lactose or isopropyl-β-D-thiogalactopyranoside (IPTG). lac repressor encoded by lacI
   2675..2705    -  promoter       lac promoter: promoter for the E. coli lac operon
   2720..2741    -  protein_bind   CAP binding site: CAP binding activates transcription in the presence of cAMP. E. coli catabolite activator protein
   2754..2846    -  CDS            lacI (fragment): lac repressor; lacI; The lac repressor binds to the lac operator to inhibit transcription in E. coli. This inhibition can be relieved by adding lactose or isopropyl-β-D-thiogalactopyranoside (IPTG).
   3029..3617    -  rep_origin     ori: high-copy-number ColE1/pMB1/pBR322/pUC origin of replication
   3788..4648    -  CDS            AmpR: β-lactamase; bla; confers resistance to ampicillin, carbenicillin, and related antibiotics
   4649..4753    -  promoter       AmpR promoter: bla
   4812..4864    -  misc_feature   bom (fragment): basis of mobility region from pBR322
   5019..5398    +  enhancer       CMV enhancer: human cytomegalovirus immediate early enhancer
   5399..5598    +  promoter       CMV promoter: human cytomegalovirus (CMV) immediate early promoter
   5616..5796    +  LTR            5' LTR (truncated): truncated 5' long terminal repeat (LTR) from HIV-1
   5843..5968    +  misc_feature   HIV-1 Ψ: packaging signal of human immunodeficiency virus type 1
   5952..6315    +  CDS            HIV-1 gag (fragment): gag protein from human immunodeficiency virus 1; gag
   6461..6694    +  misc_feature   RRE: The Rev response element (RRE) of HIV-1 allows for Rev-dependent mRNA export from the nucleus to the cytoplasm.
   7071..7171    +  CDS            Rev (fragment): human immunodeficiency virus 1 (HIV-1) Rev protein; rev; enhances nuclear export of unspliced and incompletely spliced viral mRNAs
   7221..7338    +  misc_feature   cPPT/CTS: central polypurine tract and central termination sequence of HIV-1
   7470..7545    +  misc_RNA       gRNA scaffold: guide RNA scaffold for the Streptococcus pyogenes CRISPR/Cas9 system
   7563..7581    +  CDS            small t antigen (fragment): SV40 (simian virus 40) small t antigen
   7607..7818    +  promoter       EF-1α core promoter: core promoter for human elongation factor EF-1α
   7894..9495    +  CDS            dCas9(N): N-terminal portion of catalytically inactive Streptococcus pyogenes dCas9 carrying the D10A mutation (Zetsche et al., 2015)
   9496..11994   +  CDS            Cas9(C): C-terminal portion of Streptococcus pyogenes Cas9 (Zetsche et al., 2015)
  12049..12969   +  CDS            NUP98 (fragment): NUP98_HUMAN - Also known as ADAR2. Experimental evidence at protein level: Swiss-Prot protein existence level 1. (Microbial infection) Binds HIV-1 capsid-nucleocapsid (HIV-1 CA-NC) complexes and may thereby promote the integration of the virus in the host nucleus (in vitro) (PubMed:23523133). Binding affinity to HIV-1 CA-NC complexes bearing the capsid change ASN-74-ASP is reduced (in vitro) (PubMed:23523133). From Homo sapiens (Human).
  12976..13692   +  CDS            EGFP: EGFP is a basic (constitutively fluorescent) green fluorescent protein published in 1996, derived from Aequorea victoria. It is reported to be a rapidly-maturing weak dimer with moderate acid sensitivity.
  13788..14385   +  CDS            PuroR (fragment): puromycin N-acetyltransferase; pac from Streptomyces; confers resistance to puromycin
  14401..461     +  misc_feature   WPRE (across the origin): woodchuck hepatitis virus posttranscriptional regulatory element
>Addgene plasmid #232767 | dCas9-NUP98b_IDR-EGFP | addgene full sequence | sequence record 462109 | Addgene NGS Result
CATTTTCTCCTCCTTGTATAAATCCTGGTTGCTGTCTCTTTATGAGGAGTTGTGGCCCGTTGTCAGGCAA
CGTGGCGTGGTGTGCACTGTGTTTGCTGACGCAACCCCCACTGGTTGGGGCATTGCCACCACCTGTCAGC
TCCTTTCCGGGACTTTCGCTTTCCCCCTCCCTATTGCCACGGCGGAACTCATCGCCGCCTGCCTTGCCCG
CTGCTGGACAGGGGCTCGGCTGTTGGGCACTGACAATTCCGTGGTGTTGTCGGGGAAATCATCGTCCTTT
CCTTGGCTGCTCGCCTGTGTTGCCACCTGGATTCTGCGCGGGACGTCCTTCTGCTACGTCCCTTCGGCCC
TCAATCCAGCGGACCTTCCTTCCCGCGGCCTGCTGCCGGCTCTGCGGCCTCTTCCGCGTCTTCGCCTTCG
CCCTCAGACGAGTCGGATCTCCCTTTGGGCCGCCTCCCCGCGTCGACTTTAAGACCAATGACTTACAAGG
CAGCTGTAGATCTTAGCCACTTTTTAAAAGAAAAGGGGGGACTGGAAGGGCTAATTCACTCCCAACGAAG
ACAAGATCTGCTTTTTGCTTGTACTGGGTCTCTCTGGTTAGACCAGATCTGAGCCTGGGAGCTCTCTGGC
TAACTAGGGAACCCACTGCTTAAGCCTCAATAAAGCTTGCCTTGAGTGCTTCAAGTAGTGTGTGCCCGTC
TGTTGTGTGACTCTGGTAACTAGAGATCCCTCAGACCCTTTTAGTCAGTGTGGAAAATCTCTAGCAGGGC
CCGTTTAAACCCGCTGATCAGCCTCGACTGTGCCTTCTAGTTGCCAGCCATCTGTTGTTTGCCCCTCCCC
CGTGCCTTCCTTGACCCTGGAAGGTGCCACTCCCACTGTCCTTTCCTAATAAAATGAGGAAATTGCATCG
CATTGTCTGAGTAGGTGTCATTCTATTCTGGGGGGTGGGGTGGGGCAGGACAGCAAGGGGGAGGATTGGG
AAGACAATAGCAGGCATGCTGGGGATGCGGTGGGCTCTATGGCTTCTGAGGCGGAAAGAACCAGCTGGGG
CTCTAGGGGGTATCCCC
[124 nt withheld, positions 1068-1191]
C
[91 nt withheld, positions 1193-1283]
A
[49 nt withheld, positions 1285-1333]
CCTTTGACGTTGGAGTCCACGTTCTTT
[37 nt withheld, positions 1361-1397]
ACCCTATCTCGGTCTATTCTTTTGATTTATAAGGGATTTTGCCGATTTCGGCCTATTGGTTAAAAAATGA
GCTGATTTAACAAAAATTTAACGCGAATTAATTCTGTGGAATGTGTGTCAGTTAGGGTGTGGAAAGTCCC
CAGGCTCCCCAGCAGGCAGAAGTATGCAAAGCATGCATCTCAATTAGTCAGCAACCAGGTGTGGAAAGTC
CCCAGGCTCCCCAGCAGGCAGAAGTATGCAAAGCATGCATCTCAATTAGTCAGCAACCATAGTCCCGCCC
CTAACTCCGCCCATCCCGCCCCTAACTCCGCCCAGTTCCGCCCATTCTCCGCCCCATGGCTGACTAATTT
TTTTTATTTATGCAGAGGCCGAGGCCGCCTCTGCCTCTGAGCTATTCCAGAAGTAGTGAGGAGGCTTTTT
TGGAGGCCTAGGCTTTTGCAAAAAGCTCCCGGGAGCTTGTATATCCATTTTCGGATCTGATCAGCACGTG
TTGACAATTAATCATCGGCATAGTATATCGGCATAGTATAATACGACAAGGTGAGGAACTAAACCATGGC
CAAGTTGACCAGTGCCGTTCCGGTGCTCACCGCGCGCGACGTCGCCGGAGCGGTCGAGTTCTGGACCGAC
CGGCTCGGGTTCTCCCGGGACTTCGTGGAGGACGACTTCGCCGGTGTGGTCCGGGACGACGTGACCCTGT
TCATCAGCGCGGTCCAGGACCAGGTGGTGCCGGACAACACCCTGGCCTGGGTGTGGGTGCGCGGCCTGGA
CGAGCTGTACGCCGAGTGGTCGGAGGTCGTGTCCACGAACTTCCGGGACGCCTCCGGGCCGGCCATGACC
GAGATCGGCGAGCAGCCGTGGGGGCGGGAGTTCGCCCTGCGCGACCCGGCCGGCAACTGCGTGCACTTCG
TGGCCGAGGAGCAGGACTGACACGTGCTACGAGATTTCGATTCCACCGCCGCCTTCTATGAAAGGTTGGG
CTTCGGAATCGTTTTCCGGGACGCCGGCTGGATGATCCTCCAGCGCGGGGATCTCATGCTGGAGTTCTTC
GCCCACCCCAACTTGTTTATTGCAGCTTATAATGGTTACAAATAAAGCAATAGCATCACAAATTTCACAA
ATAAAGCATTTTTTTCACTGCATTCTAGTTGTGGTTTGTCCAAACTCATCAATGTATCTTATCATGTCTG
TATACCGTCGACCTCTAGCTAGAGCTTGGCGTAATCATGGTCATAGCTGTTTCCTGTGTGAAATTGTTAT
CCGCTCACAATTCCACACAACATACGAGCCGGAAGCATAAAGTGTAAAGCCTGGGGTGCCTAATGAGTGA
GCTAACTCACATTAATTGCGTTGCGCTCACTGCCCGCTTTCCAGTCGGGAAACCTGTCGTGCCAGCTGCA
TTAATGAATCGGCCAACGCGCGGGGAGAGGCGGTTTGCGTATTGGGCGCTCTTCCGCTTCCTCGCTCACT
GACTCGCTGCGCTCGGTCGTTCGGCTGCGGCGAGCGGTATCAGCTCACTCAAAGGCGGTAATACGGTTAT
CCACAGAATCAGGGGATAACGCAGGAAAGAACATGTGAGCAAAAGGCCAGCAAAAGGCCAGGAACCGTAA
AAAGGCCGCGTTGCTGGCGTTTTTCCATAGGCTCCGCCCCCCTGACGAGCATCACAAAAATCGACGCTCA
AGTCAGAGGTGGCGAAACCCGACAGGACTATAAAGATACCAGGCGTTTCCCCCTGGAAGCTCCCTCGTGC
GCTCTCCTGTTCCGACCCTGCCGCTTACCGGATACCTGTCCGCCTTTCTCCCTTCGGGAAGCGTGGCGCT
TTCTCATAGCTCACGCTGTAGGTATCTCAGTTCGGTGTAGGTCGTTCGCTCCAAGCTGGGCTGTGTGCAC
GAACCCCCCGTTCAGCCCGACCGCTGCGCCTTATCCGGTAACTATCGTCTTGAGTCCAACCCGGTAAGAC
ACGACTTATCGCCACTGGCAGCAGCCACTGGTAACAGGATTAGCAGAGCGAGGTATGTAGGCGGTGCTAC
AGAGTTCTTGAAGTGGTGGCCTAACTACGGCTACACTAGAAGAACAGTATTTGGTATCTGCGCTCTGCTG
AAGCCAGTTACCTTCGGAAAAAGAGTTGGTAGCTCTTGATCCGGCAAACAAACCACCGCTGGTAGCGGTG
GTTTTTTTGTTTGCAAGCAGCAGATTACGCGCAGAAAAAAAGGATCTCAAGAAGATCCTTTGATCTTTTC
TACGGGGTCTGACGCTCAGTGGAACGAAAACTCACGTTAAGGGATTTTGGTCATGAGATTATCAAAAAGG
ATCTTCACCTAGATCCTTTTAAATTAAAAATGAAGTTTTAAATCAATCTAAAGTATATATGAGTAAACTT
GGTCTGACAGTTACCAATGCTTAATCAGTGAGGCACCTATCTCAGCGATCTGTCTATTTCGTTCATCCAT
AGTTGCCTGACTCCCCGTCGTGTAGATAACTACGATACGGGAGGGCTTACCATCTGGCCCCAGTGCTGCA
ATGATACCGCGAGACCCACGCTCACCGGCTCCAGATTTATCAGCAATAAACCAGCCAGCCGGAAGGGCCG
AGCGCAGAAGTGGTCCTGCAACTTTATCCGCCTCCATCCAGTCTATTAATTGTTGCCGGGAAGCTAGAGT
AAGTAGTTCGCCAGTTAATAGTTTGCGCAACGTTGTTGCCATTGCTACAGGCATCGTGGTGTCACGCTCG
TCGTTTGGTATGGCTTCATTCAGCTCCGGTTCCCAACGATCAAGGCGAGTTACATGATCCCCCATGTTGT
GCAAAAAAGCGGTTAGCTCCTTCGGTCCTCCGATCGTTGTCAGAAGTAAGTTGGCCGCAGTGTTATCACT
CATGGTTATGGCAGCACTGCATAATTCTCTTACTGTCATGCCATCCGTAAGATGCTTTTCTGTGACTGGT
GAGTACTCAACCAAGTCATTCTGAGAATAGTGTATGCGGCGACCGAGTTGCTCTTGCCCGGCGTCAATAC
GGGATAATACCGCGCCACATAGCAGAACTTTAAAAGTGCTCATCATTGGAAAACGTTCTTCGGGGCGAAA
ACTCTCAAGGATCTTACCGCTGTTGAGATCCAGTTCGATGTAACCCACTCGTGCACCCAACTGATCTTCA
GCATCTTTTACTTTCACCAGCGTTTCTGGGTGAGCAAAAACAGGAAGGCAAAATGCCGCAAAAAAGGGAA
TAAGGGCGACACGGAAATGTTGAATACTCATACTCTTCCTTTTTCAATATTATTGAAGCATTTATCAGGG
TTATTGTCTCATGAGCGGATACATATTTGAATGTATTTAGAAAAATAAACAAATAGGGGTTCCGCGCACA
TTTCCCCGAAAAGTGCCACCTGACGTCGACGGATCGGGAGATCTCCCGATCCCCTATGGTGCACTCTCAG
TACAATCTGCTCTGATGCCGCATAGTTAAGCCAGTATCTGCTCCCTGCTTGTGTGTTGGAGGTCGCTGAG
TAGTGCGCGAGCAAAATTTAAGCTACAACAAGGCAAGGCTTGACCGACAATTGCATGAAGAATCTGCTTA
GGGTTAGGCGTTTTGCGCTGCTTCGCGATGTACGGGCCAGATATACGCGTTGACATTGATTATTGACTAG
TTATTAATAGTAATCAATTACGGGGTCATTAGTTCATAGCCCATATATGGAGTTCCGCGTTACATAACTT
ACGGTAAATGGCCCGCCTGGCTGACCGCCCAACGACCCCCGCCCATTGACGTCAATAATGACGTATGTTC
CCATAGTAACGCCAATAGGGACTTTCCATTGACGTCAATGGGTGGAGTATTTACGGTAAACTGCCCACTT
GGCAGTACATCAAGTGTATCATATGCCAAGTACGCCCCCTATTGACGTCAATGACGGTAAATGGCCCGCC
TGGCATTATGCCCAGTACATGACCTTATGGGACTTTCCTACTTGGCAGTACATCTACGTATTAGTCATCG
CTATTACCATGGTGATGCGGTTTTGGCAGTACATCAATGGGCGTGGATAGCGGTTTGACTCACGGGGATT
TCCAAGTCTCCACCCCATTGACGTCAATGGGAGTTTGTTTTGGCACCAAAATCAACGGGACTTTCCAAAA
TGTCGTAACAACTCCGCCCCATTGACGCAAATGGGCGGTAGGCGTGTACGGTGGGAGGTCTATATAAGCA
GCGCGTTTTGCCTGTACTGGGTCTCTCTGGTTAGACCAGATCTGAGCCTGGGAGCTCTCTGGCTAACTAG
GGAACCCACTGCTTAAGCCTCAATAAAGCTTGCCTTGAGTGCTTCAAGTAGTGTGTGCCCGTCTGTTGTG
TGACTCTGGTAACTAGAGATCCCTCAGACCCTTTTAGTCAGTGTGGAAAATCTCTAGCAGTGGCGCCCGA
ACAGGGACTTGAAAGCGAAAGGGAAACCAGAGGAGCTCTCTCGACGCAGGACTCGGCTTGCTGAAGCGCG
CACGGCAAGAGGCGAGGGGCGGCGACTGGTGAGTACGCCAAAAATTTTGACTAGCGGAGGCTAGAAGGAG
AGAGATGGGTGCGAGAGCGTCAGTATTAAGCGGGGGAGAATTAGATCGCGATGGGAAAAAATTCGGTTAA
GGCCAGGGGGAAAGAAAAAATATAAATTAAAACATATAGTATGGGCAAGCAGGGAGCTAGAACGATTCGC
AGTTAATCCTGGCCTGTTAGAAACATCAGAAGGCTGTAGACAAATACTGGGACAGCTACAACCATCCCTT
CAGACAGGATCAGAAGAACTTAGATCATTATATAATACAGTAGCAACCCTCTATTGTGTGCATCAAAGGA
TAGAGATAAAAGACACCAAGGAAGCTTTAGACAAGATAGAGGAAGAGCAAAACAAAAGTAAGACCACCGC
ACAGCAAGCGGCCGCTGATCTTCAGACCTGGAGGAGGAGATATGAGGGACAATTGGAGAAGTGAATTATA
TAAATATAAAGTAGTAAAAATTGAACCATTAGGAGTAGCACCCACCAAGGCAAAGAGAAGAGTGGTGCAG
AGAGAAAAAAGAGCAGTGGGAATAGGAGCTTTGTTCCTTGGGTTCTTGGGAGCAGCAGGAAGCACTATGG
GCGCAGCGTCAATGACGCTGACGGTACAGGCCAGACAATTATTGTCTGGTATAGTGCAGCAGCAGAACAA
TTTGCTGAGGGCTATTGAGGCGCAACAGCATCTGTTGCAACTCACAGTCTGGGGCATCAAGCAGCTCCAG
GCAAGAATCCTGGCTGTGGAAAGATACCTAAAGGATCAACAGCTCCTGGGGATTTGGGGTTGCTCTGGAA
AACTCATTTGCACCACTGCTGTGCCTTGGAATGCTAGTTGGAGTAATAAATCTCTGGAACAGATTTGGAA
TCACACGACCTGGATGGAGTGGGACAGAGAAATTAACAATTACACAAGCTTAATACACTCCTTAATTGAA
GAATCGCAAAACCAGCAAGAAAAGAATGAACAAGAATTATTGGAATTAGATAAATGGGCAAGTTTGTGGA
ATTGGTTTAACATAACAAATTGGCTGTGGTATATAAAATTATTCATAATGATAGTAGGAGGCTTGGTAGG
TTTAAGAATAGTTTTTGCTGTACTTTCTATAGTGAATAGAGTTAGGCAGGGATATTCACCATTATCGTTT
CAGACCCACCTCCCAACCCCGAGGGGACCCGACAGGCCCGAAGGAATAGAAGAAGAAGGTGGAGAGAGAG
ACAGAGACAGATCCATTCGATTAGTGAACGGATCGGCACTGCGTGCGCCAATTCTGCAGACAAATGGCAG
TATTCATCCACAATTTTAAAAGAAAAGGGGGGATTGGGGGGTACAGTGCAGGGGAAAGAATAGTAGACAT
AATAGCAACAGACATACAAACTAAAGAATTACAAAAACAAATTACAAAAATTCAAAATTTTCGGGTTTAT
TACAGGGACAGCAGAGATCCAGTTTGGTTAATTAAGGTACCGATATCACTAGTGTTCCATTAACTGCGCT
AAAAATAATTTTTAAATCTTTTTTAGCTTCTTGCTCTTTTTTGTACGTCTCTGTTTTAGAGCTAGAAATA
GCAAGTTAAAATAAGGCTAGTCCGTTATCAACTTGAAAAAGTGGCACCGAGTCGGTGCTTTTTTGAATTC
GCTAGCTAGGTCTTGAAAGGAGTGGGAATTGGCTCCGGTGCCCGTCAGTGGGCAGAGCGCACATCGCCCA
CAGTCCCCGAGAAGTTGGGGGGAGGGGTCGGCAATTGATCCGGTGCCTAGAGAAGGTGGCGCGGGGTAAA
CTGGGAAAGTGATGTCGTGTACTGGCTCCGCCTTTTTCCCGAGGGTGGGGGAGAACCGTATATAAGTGCA
GTAGTCGCCGTGAACGTTCTTTTTCGCAACGGGTTTGCCGCCAGAACACAGGACCGGTTCTAGAGCGCTG
CCACCATGGCCCCAAAGAAGAAGCGGAAGGTCGGTATCCACGGAGTCCCAGCAGCCGACAAGAAGTACAG
CATCGGCCTGGCCATCGGCACCAACTCTGTGGGCTGGGCCGTGATCACCGACGAGTACAAGGTGCCCAGC
AAGAAATTCAAGGTGCTGGGCAACACCGACCGGCACAGCATCAAGAAGAACCTGATCGGAGCCCTGCTGT
TCGACAGCGGCGAAACAGCCGAGGCCACCCGGCTGAAGAGAACCGCCAGAAGAAGATACACCAGACGGAA
GAACCGGATCTGCTATCTGCAAGAGATCTTCAGCAACGAGATGGCCAAGGTGGACGACAGCTTCTTCCAC
AGACTGGAAGAGTCCTTCCTGGTGGAAGAGGATAAGAAGCACGAGCGGCACCCCATCTTCGGCAACATCG
TGGACGAGGTGGCCTACCACGAGAAGTACCCCACCATCTACCACCTGAGAAAGAAACTGGTGGACAGCAC
CGACAAGGCCGACCTGCGGCTGATCTATCTGGCCCTGGCCCACATGATCAAGTTCCGGGGCCACTTCCTG
ATCGAGGGCGACCTGAACCCCGACAACAGCGACGTGGACAAGCTGTTCATCCAGCTGGTGCAGACCTACA
ACCAGCTGTTCGAGGAAAACCCCATCAACGCCAGCGGCGTGGACGCCAAGGCCATCCTGTCTGCCAGACT
GAGCAAGAGCAGACGGCTGGAAAATCTGATCGCCCAGCTGCCCGGCGAGAAGAAGAATGGCCTGTTCGGA
AACCTGATTGCCCTGAGCCTGGGCCTGACCCCCAACTTCAAGAGCAACTTCGACCTGGCCGAGGATGCCA
AACTGCAGCTGAGCAAGGACACCTACGACGACGACCTGGACAACCTGCTGGCCCAGATCGGCGACCAGTA
CGCCGACCTGTTTCTGGCCGCCAAGAACCTGTCCGACGCCATCCTGCTGAGCGACATCCTGAGAGTGAAC
ACCGAGATCACCAAGGCCCCCCTGAGCGCCTCTATGATCAAGAGATACGACGAGCACCACCAGGACCTGA
CCCTGCTGAAAGCTCTCGTGCGGCAGCAGCTGCCTGAGAAGTACAAAGAGATTTTCTTCGACCAGAGCAA
GAACGGCTACGCCGGCTACATTGACGGCGGAGCCAGCCAGGAAGAGTTCTACAAGTTCATCAAGCCCATC
CTGGAAAAGATGGACGGCACCGAGGAACTGCTCGTGAAGCTGAACAGAGAGGACCTGCTGCGGAAGCAGC
GGACCTTCGACAACGGCAGCATCCCCCACCAGATCCACCTGGGAGAGCTGCACGCCATTCTGCGGCGGCA
GGAAGATTTTTACCCATTCCTGAAGGACAACCGGGAAAAGATCGAGAAGATCCTGACCTTCCGCATCCCC
TACTACGTGGGCCCTCTGGCCAGGGGAAACAGCAGATTCGCCTGGATGACCAGAAAGAGCGAGGAAACCA
TCACCCCCTGGAACTTCGAGGAAGTGGTGGACAAGGGCGCTTCCGCCCAGAGCTTCATCGAGCGGATGAC
CAACTTCGATAAGAACCTGCCCAACGAGAAGGTGCTGCCCAAGCACAGCCTGCTGTACGAGTACTTCACC
GTGTATAACGAGCTGACCAAAGTGAAATACGTGACCGAGGGAATGAGAAAGCCCGCCTTCCTGAGCGGCG
AGCAGAAAAAGGCCATCGTGGACCTGCTGTTCAAGACCAACCGGAAAGTGACCGTGAAGCAGCTGAAAGA
GGACTACTTCAAGAAAATCGAGTGCTTCGACTCCGTGGAAATCTCCGGCGTGGAAGATCGGTTCAACGCC
TCCCTGGGCACATACCACGATCTGCTGAAAATTATCAAGGACAAGGACTTCCTGGACAATGAGGAAAACG
AGGACATTCTGGAAGATATCGTGCTGACCCTGACACTGTTTGAGGACAGAGAGATGATCGAGGAACGGCT
GAAAACCTATGCCCACCTGTTCGACGACAAAGTGATGAAGCAGCTGAAGCGGCGGAGATACACCGGCTGG
GGCAGGCTGAGCCGGAAGCTGATCAACGGCATCCGGGACAAGCAGTCCGGCAAGACAATCCTGGATTTCC
TGAAGTCCGACGGCTTCGCCAACAGAAACTTCATGCAGCTGATCCACGACGACAGCCTGACCTTTAAAGA
GGACATCCAGAAAGCCCAGGTGTCCGGCCAGGGCGATAGCCTGCACGAGCACATTGCCAATCTGGCCGGC
AGCCCCGCCATTAAGAAGGGCATCCTGCAGACAGTGAAGGTGGTGGACGAGCTCGTGAAAGTGATGGGCC
GGCACAAGCCCGAGAACATCGTGATCGAAATGGCCAGAGAGAACCAGACCACCCAGAAGGGACAGAAGAA
CAGCCGCGAGAGAATGAAGCGGATCGAAGAGGGCATCAAAGAGCTGGGCAGCCAGATCCTGAAAGAACAC
CCCGTGGAAAACACCCAGCTGCAGAACGAGAAGCTGTACCTGTACTACCTGCAGAATGGGCGGGATATGT
ACGTGGACCAGGAACTGGACATCAACCGGCTGTCCGACTACGATGTGGACGCCATCGTGCCTCAGAGCTT
TCTGAAGGACGACTCCATCGACAACAAGGTGCTGACCAGAAGCGACAAGAACCGGGGCAAGAGCGACAAC
GTGCCCTCCGAAGAGGTCGTGAAGAAGATGAAGAACTACTGGCGGCAGCTGCTGAACGCCAAGCTGATTA
CCCAGAGAAAGTTCGACAATCTGACCAAGGCCGAGAGAGGCGGCCTGAGCGAACTGGATAAGGCCGGCTT
CATCAAGAGACAGCTGGTGGAAACCCGGCAGATCACAAAGCACGTGGCACAGATCCTGGACTCCCGGATG
AACACTAAGTACGACGAGAATGACAAGCTGATCCGGGAAGTGAAAGTGATCACCCTGAAGTCCAAGCTGG
TGTCCGATTTCCGGAAGGATTTCCAGTTTTACAAAGTGCGCGAGATCAACAACTACCACCACGCCCACGA
CGCCTACCTGAACGCCGTCGTGGGAACCGCCCTGATCAAAAAGTACCCTAAGCTGGAAAGCGAGTTCGTG
TACGGCGACTACAAGGTGTACGACGTGCGGAAGATGATCGCCAAGAGCGAGCAGGAAATCGGCAAGGCTA
CCGCCAAGTACTTCTTCTACAGCAACATCATGAACTTTTTCAAGACCGAGATTACCCTGGCCAACGGCGA
GATCCGGAAGCGGCCTCTGATCGAGACAAACGGCGAAACCGGGGAGATCGTGTGGGATAAGGGCCGGGAT
TTTGCCACCGTGCGGAAAGTGCTGAGCATGCCCCAAGTGAATATCGTGAAAAAGACCGAGGTGCAGACAG
GCGGCTTCAGCAAAGAGTCTATCCTGCCCAAGAGGAACAGCGATAAGCTGATCGCCAGAAAGAAGGACTG
GGACCCTAAGAAGTACGGCGGCTTCGACAGCCCCACCGTGGCCTATTCTGTGCTGGTGGTGGCCAAAGTG
GAAAAGGGCAAGTCCAAGAAACTGAAGAGTGTGAAAGAGCTGCTGGGGATCACCATCATGGAAAGAAGCA
GCTTCGAGAAGAATCCCATCGACTTTCTGGAAGCCAAGGGCTACAAAGAAGTGAAAAAGGACCTGATCAT
CAAGCTGCCTAAGTACTCCCTGTTCGAGCTGGAAAACGGCCGGAAGAGAATGCTGGCCTCTGCCGGCGAA
CTGCAGAAGGGAAACGAACTGGCCCTGCCCTCCAAATATGTGAACTTCCTGTACCTGGCCAGCCACTATG
AGAAGCTGAAGGGCTCCCCCGAGGATAATGAGCAGAAACAGCTGTTTGTGGAACAGCACAAGCACTACCT
GGACGAGATCATCGAGCAGATCAGCGAGTTCTCCAAGAGAGTGATCCTGGCCGACGCTAATCTGGACAAA
GTGCTGTCCGCCTACAACAAGCACCGGGATAAGCCCATCAGAGAGCAGGCCGAGAATATCATCCACCTGT
TTACCCTGACCAATCTGGGAGCCCCTGCCGCCTTCAAGTACTTTGACACCACCATCGACCGGAAGAGGTA
CACCAGCACCAAAGAGGTGCTGGACGCCACCCTGATCCACCAGAGCATCACCGGCCTGTACGAGACACGG
ATCGACCTGTCTCAGCTGGGAGGCGACAAGCGACCTGCCGCCACAAAGAAGGCTGGACAGGCTAAGAAGA
AGAAAGGATCCTTTAACAAATCATTTGGAACACCCTTTGGGGGTGGCACAGGTGGCTTTGGCACAACTTC
AACATTTGGACAGAATACTGGCTTTGGCACTACTAGTGGAGGGGCATTTGGAACATCTGCATTTGGTTCT
AGCAACAATACTGGAGGCCTCTTTGGAAATTCACAGACTAAACCAGGAGGATTGTTTGGAACCAGTTCAT
TTAGCCAGCCAGCTACCTCCACAAGCACTGGCTTTGGGTTTGGTACGTCAACAGGAACAGCAAATACCTT
GTTTGGAACTGCAAGCACAGGGACCAGTCTCTTCTCATCCCAAAACAATGCCTTTGCACAAAATAAACCA
ACTGGCTTTGGCAATTTTGGAACCAGTACTAGCAGTGGAGGACTCTTTGGAACCACAAATACCACCTCTA
ATCCTTTTGGCAGCACATCTGGCTCCCTCTTTGGGCCAAGTAGTTTTACAGCTGCTCCTACTGGGACTAC
TATTAAATTTAACCCTCCAACTGGTACAGATACTATGGTCAAAGCTGGAGTTAGCACTAACATAAGTACC
AAGCACCAGTGTATTACTGCTATGAAAGAATATGAAAGCAAGTCACTAGAGGAACTTCGTTTAGAGGATT
ATCAGGCTAACAGGAAGGGCCCACAGAACCAGGTGGGAGCAGGTACCACAACTGGCTTGTTTGGGTCTTC
TCCAGCCACTTCCAGCGCAACAGGACTCTTCAGCTCCTCCACCACTAATTCAGGCTTTGCATATGGTACA
GGAGCCTTTGGGGCCCCTGGATTTAATACTACGACAGCCACTTTGGGCTTTGGAGCCCCCCAGGCCCCAG
TAGCTTTGACAGATCCAAATGCTTCTGCTGCCCAGCAGGCTGTTCTCCAGCAGCACATCAATAGTCTAAC
ATACTCACCTTTTGGAGACTCTGGATCCATGGTGAGCAAGGGCGAGGAGCTGTTCACCGGGGTGGTGCCC
ATCCTGGTCGAGCTGGACGGCGACGTAAACGGCCACAAGTTCAGCGTGTCCGGCGAGGGCGAGGGCGATG
CCACCTACGGCAAGCTGACCCTGAAGTTCATCTGCACCACCGGCAAGCTGCCCGTGCCCTGGCCCACCCT
CGTGACCACCCTGACCTACGGCGTGCAGTGCTTCAGCCGCTACCCCGACCACATGAAGCAGCACGACTTC
TTCAAGTCCGCCATGCCCGAAGGCTACGTCCAGGAGCGCACCATCTTCTTCAAGGACGACGGCAACTACA
AGACCCGCGCCGAGGTGAAGTTCGAGGGCGACACCCTGGTGAACCGCATCGAGCTGAAGGGCATCGACTT
CAAGGAGGACGGCAACATCCTGGGGCACAAGCTGGAGTACAACTACAACAGCCACAACGTCTATATCATG
GCCGACAAGCAGAAGAACGGCATCAAGGTGAACTTCAAGATCCGCCACAACATCGAGGACGGCAGCGTGC
AGCTCGCCGACCACTACCAGCAGAACACCCCCATCGGCGACGGCCCCGTGCTGCTGCCCGACAACCACTA
CCTGAGCACCCAGTCCGCCCTGAGCAAAGACCCCAACGAGAAGCGCGATCACATGGTCCTGCTGGAGTTC
GTGACCGCCGCCGGGATCACTCTCGGCATGGACGAGCTGTACAAGGGATCCGATTACAAAGACGATGACG
ATAAGGGATCCGGCGCAACAAACTTCTCTCTGCTGAAACAAGCCGGAGATGTCGAAGAGAATCCTGGACC
GACCGAGTACAAGCCCACGGTGCGCCTCGCCACCCGCGACGACGTCCCCAGGGCCGTACGCACCCTCGCC
GCCGCGTTCGCCGACTACCCCGCCACGCGCCACACCGTCGATCCGGACCGCCACATCGAGCGGGTCACCG
AGCTGCAAGAACTCTTCCTCACGCGCGTCGGGCTCGACATCGGCAAGGTGTGGGTCGCGGACGACGGCGC
CGCGGTGGCGGTCTGGACCACGCCGGAGAGCGTCGAAGCGGGGGCGGTGTTCGCCGAGATCGGCCCGCGC
ATGGCCGAGTTGAGCGGTTCCCGGCTGGCCGCGCAGCAACAGATGGAAGGCCTCCTGGCGCCGCACCGGC
CCAAGGAGCCCGCGTGGTTCCTGGCCACCGTCGGAGTCTCGCCCGACCACCAGGGCAAGGGTCTGGGCAG
CGCCGTCGTGCTCCCCGGAGTGGAGGCGGCCGAGCGCGCCGGGGTGCCCGCCTTCCTGGAGACCTCCGCG
CCCCGCAACCTCCCCTTCTACGAGCGGCTCGGCTTCACCGTCACCGCCGACGTCGAGGTGCCCGAAGGAC
CGCGCACCTGGTGCATGACCCGCAAGCCCGGTGCCTGAACGCGTTAAGTCGACAATCAACCTCTGGATTA
CAAAATTTGTGAAAGATTGACTGGTATTCTTAACTATGTTGCTCCTTTTACGCTATGTGGATACGCTGCT
TTAATGCCTTTGTATCATGCTATTGCTTCCCGTATGGCTTT
